Addgene plasmid #152358: pGBW-m4134133
Purpose: Mammalian expression plasmid for SARS-CoV-2 nsp10
Depositing lab: Ginkgo Bioworks & Benjie Chen. Depositing organization: Ginkgo Bioworks.
Backbone
  Vector backbone: pTwist_CMV_6
  Backbone size w/o insert (bp): 4180
  Vector type: Mammalian Expression
Growth in bacteria
  Bacterial resistance: Ampicillin, 100 μg/mL
  Growth temperature: 37°C
  Growth strain: DH5alpha
  Copy number: High Copy
Gene/Insert
  Gene/Insert name: SARS-CoV-2 nsp10
  Species: Severe acute respiratory syndrome coronavirus 2
  Insert size (bp): 416
  Mutation: wt
  Entrez Gene: ORF1ab (a.k.a. GU280_gp01)
  Promoter: CMV
  Tag / fusion protein: Cleavable TEV;TapTag (C terminal on backbone)
  Cloning method: Unknown
Resource information
  A portion of this plasmid was derived from a plasmid made by: GinkgoBioworks
Depositor comments: NCBI reference sequence: YP_009725306.1
How to cite: pGBW-m4134133 was a gift from Ginkgo Bioworks & Benjie Chen (Addgene plasmid # 152358 ; http://n2t.net/addgene:152358 ; RRID:Addgene_152358)
