[The description below was written by a language model from this plasmid's Addgene catalogue record and the feature table of its GenBank file.]
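Description:
pGBW-m4134133 is a mammalian expression plasmid built on the pTwist_CMV_6 backbone to produce wild-type SARS-CoV-2 nsp10, a mature non-structural protein released from the ORF1ab polyprotein. It is maintained in E. coli through a high-copy ColE1/pUC-type origin and selected with ampicillin via the beta-lactamase (AmpR) gene. The record lists no mammalian selection marker or episomal origin, which suggests transient transfection, although the record does not say so.

The expression cassette spans the numbering origin of the circular map. The human CMV immediate-early enhancer and promoter are followed by a Kozak consensus that bridges the end and start of the sequence. The roughly 416 bp nsp10 coding region is not itself annotated, but it would occupy the interval between the Kozak sequence and the first tag element. The C-terminal tag, supplied by the backbone, is catalogued as a cleavable TEV/TAP tag. Its annotated parts are a TEV protease site, a calmodulin-binding peptide and a second TEV site. An unannotated stretch lies between these and the SV40 polyadenylation signal that ends the transcript. This stretch may hold the remaining tag module, but the feature table does not identify it.

This layout supports tandem affinity purification, with calcium-dependent capture on calmodulin and TEV cleavage to release the protein. The cassette is flanked by 5' and 3' beta-globin insulator elements, T7 and rrnG terminators and an upstream synthetic poly(A) signal, which help isolate it from read-through transcription originating in the backbone. The construct belongs to a set of tagged SARS-CoV-2 protein plasmids intended for protein expression and/or purification in mammalian cells.
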