LOCUS       Exported 5184 bp ds-DNA circular SYN 13-MAY-2021
DEFINITION  Mammalian expression plasmid for SARS-CoV-2 nsp10.
ACCESSION   .
VERSION     .
KEYWORDS    pGBW-m4134133
SOURCE      synthetic DNA construct
  ORGANISM  synthetic DNA construct
REFERENCE   1 (bases 1 to 5184)
  TITLE     SARS-CoV-2 protein Mammalian expression constructs, tagged, for
            protein expression and/or purification
REFERENCE   2 (bases 1 to 5184)
  AUTHORS   .
  TITLE     Direct Submission
  JOURNAL   Exported May 13, 2021 from SnapGene Server 1.1.58
            http://www.snapgene.com
FEATURES             Location/Qualifiers
     source          1..5184
                     /organism="synthetic DNA construct"
                     /mol_type="other DNA"
     CDS             425..445
                     /codon_start=1
                     /product="tobacco etch virus (TEV) protease recognition and
                     cleavage site"
                     /label=TEV site
                     /translation="ENLYFQS"
     CDS             479..556
                     /codon_start=1
                     /product="calmodulin-binding peptide"
                     /label=CBP
                     /note="derived from skeletal muscle myosin light chain
                     kinase; binds calmodulin with nanomolar affinity in the
                     presence of calcium"
                     /translation="KRRWKKNFIAVSAANRFKKISSSGAL"
     CDS             584..604
                     /codon_start=1
                     /product="tobacco etch virus (TEV) protease recognition and
                     cleavage site"
                     /label=TEV site
                     /translation="ENLYFQG"
     polyA_signal    1053..1174
                     /label=SV40 poly(A) signal
                     /note="SV40 polyadenylation signal"
     primer_bind     complement(1064..1083)
                     /label=EBV-rev
                     /note="SV40 polyA terminator, reverse primer"
     primer_bind     1118..1137
                     /label=SV40pA-R
                     /note="SV40 polyA, reverse primer"
     terminator      1289..1335
                     /label=T7 terminator
                     /note="transcription terminator for bacteriophage T7 RNA
                     polymerase"
     terminator      1365..1501
                     /label=rrnG terminator
                     /note="transcription terminator from the E. coli ribosomal
                     RNA rrnG operon (Albrechtsen et al., 1991)"
     misc_feature    1546..1617
                     /label=3' beta-globin insulator
                     /note="insulator downstream of the human beta-globin locus
                     (Farrell et al., 2002)"
     rep_origin      complement(1843..2431)
                     /direction=LEFT
                     /label=ori
                     /note="high-copy-number ColE1/pMB1/pBR322/pUC origin of
                     replication"
     primer_bind     complement(1923..1942)
                     /label=pBR322ori-F
                     /note="pBR322 origin, forward primer"
     CDS             3177..4037
                     /codon_start=1
                     /gene="bla"
                     /product="beta-lactamase"
                     /label=AmpR
                     /note="confers resistance to ampicillin, carbenicillin, and
                     related antibiotics"
                     /translation="MSIQHFRVALIPFFAAFCLPVFAHPETLVKVKDAEDQLGARVGYI
                     ELDLNSGKILESFRPEERFPMMSTFKVLLCGAVLSRIDAGQEQLGRRIHYSQNDLVEYS
                     PVTEKHLTDGMTVRELCSAAITMSDNTAANLLLTTIGGPKELTAFLHNMGDHVTRLDRW
                     EPELNEAIPNDERDTTMPVAMATTLRKLLTGELLTLASRQQLIDWMEADKVAGPLLRSA
                     LPAGWFIADKSGAGERGSRGIIAALGPDGKPSRIVVIYTTGSQATMDERNRQIAEIGAS
                     LIKHW"
     primer_bind     complement(3395..3414)
                     /label=Amp-R
                     /note="Ampicillin resistance gene, reverse primer"
     terminator      4050..4186
                     /label=rrnG terminator
                     /note="transcription terminator from the E. coli ribosomal
                     RNA rrnG operon (Albrechtsen et al., 1991)"
     misc_feature    4338..4409
                     /label=5' beta-globin insulator
                     /note="insulator upstream of the human beta-globin locus
                     (Farrell et al., 2002)"
     terminator      4414..4460
                     /label=T7 terminator
                     /note="transcription terminator for bacteriophage T7 RNA
                     polymerase"
     polyA_signal    4478..4526
                     /note="synthetic polyadenylation signal"
     enhancer        4607..4910
                     /label=CMV enhancer
                     /note="human cytomegalovirus immediate early enhancer"
     promoter        4912..5114
                     /label=CMV promoter
                     /note="human cytomegalovirus (CMV) immediate early
                     promoter"
     primer_bind     5065..5085
                     /label=CMV-F
                     /note="Human CMV immediate early promoter, forward primer"
     regulatory      5183..8
                     /regulatory_class="other"
                     /note="vertebrate consensus sequence for strong initiation
                     of translation (Kozak, 1987)"
ORIGIN
        1 caccatgnnn nnnnnnnnnn nnnnnnnnnn nnnnnnnnnn nnnnnnnnnn nnnnnnnnnn
       61 nnnnnnnnnn nnnnnnnnnn nnnnnnnnnn nnnnnnnnnn nnnnnnnnnn nnnnnnnnnn
      121 nnnnnnnnnn nnnnnnnnnn nnnnnnnnnn nnnnnnnnnn nnnnnnnnnn nnnnnnnnnn
      181 nnnnnnnnnn nnnnnnnnnn nnnnnnnnnn nnnnnnnnnn nnnnnnnnnn nnnnnnnnnn
      241 nnnnnnnnnn nnnnnnnnnn nnnnnnnnnn nnnnnnnnnn nnnnnnnnnn nnnnnnnnnn
      301 nnnnnnnnnn nnnnnnnnnn nnnnnnnnnn nnnnnnnnnn nnnnnnnnnn nnnnnnnnnn
      361 nnnnnnnnnn nnnnnnnnnn nnnnnnnnnn nnnnnnnnnn nnnnnnnnnn nnnnnnnnnn
      421 nnnngaaaac ctttactttc agtcgggacg gcgaatcccg gggctgataa atccctggaa
      481 aaggagatgg aagaagaact ttattgcagt gtctgcggct aaccggttca aaaagatcag
      541 ttcaagcggc gccctagatt acgacattcc tacgaccgcc tccgagaatc tctatttcca
      601 gggtgaattt ggcttggcac aacatgacga ggccgtcgat aacaagttta ataaagaaca
      661 gcagaacgct ttctatgaga tccttcactt accaaatctg aacgaagagc aacgcaacgc
      721 tttcattcag agcctgaaag acgatccctc gcagtctgca aatctcctgg ccgaagccaa
      781 gaagctgaat gacgcacagg ctccaaaagt tgataacaag tttaacaagg agcagcagaa
      841 tgctttctac gagatattgc accttcctaa tctgaatgag gaacaaagaa atgcatttat
      901 ccagtcccta aaagacgatc catcacagag tgccaacctg cttgcggaag ccaaaaagct
      961 caatgatgcc caggccccga aagtagacgc gaaccatcaa taagctagct tgactgactg
     1021 agatacagcg taccttcagc tcacagacat gataagatac attgatgagt ttggacaaac
     1081 cacaactaga atgcagtgaa aaaaatgctt tatttgtgaa atttgtgatg ctattgcttt
     1141 atttgtaacc attataagct gcaataaaca agttaacaac aacaattgca ttcattttat
     1201 gtttcaggtt cagggggagg tgtgggaggt tttttaaagc aagtaaaacc tctacaaatg
     1261 tggtattggc ccatctctat cggtatcgta gcataacccc ttggggcctc taaacgggtc
     1321 ttgaggggtt ttttgtgccc ctcgggccgg attgctatct accggcattg gcgcagaaaa
     1381 aaatgcctga tgcgacgctg cgcgtcttat actcccacat atgccagatt cagcaacgga
     1441 tacggcttcc ccaacttgcc cacttccata cgtgtcctcc ttaccagaaa tttatcctta
     1501 aggtcgtcag ctatcctgca ggcgatctct cgatttcgat caagacattc ctttaatggt
     1561 cttttctgga caccactagg ggtcagaagt agttcatcaa actttcttcc ctccctaatc
     1621 tcattggtta ccttgggcta tcgaaactta attaaccagt caagtcagct acttggcgag
     1681 atcgacttgt ctgggtttcg actacgctca gaattgcgtc agtcaagttc gatctggtcc
     1741 ttgctattgc acccgttctc cgattacgag tttcatttaa atcatgtgag caaaaggcca
     1801 gcaaaaggcc aggaaccgta aaaaggccgc gttgctggcg tttttccata ggctccgccc
     1861 ccctgacgag catcacaaaa atcgacgctc aagtcagagg tggcgaaacc cgacaggact
     1921 ataaagatac caggcgtttc cccctggaag ctccctcgtg cgctctcctg ttccgaccct
     1981 gccgcttacc ggatacctgt ccgcctttct cccttcggga agcgtggcgc tttctcatag
     2041 ctcacgctgt aggtatctca gttcggtgta ggtcgttcgc tccaagctgg gctgtgtgca
     2101 cgaacccccc gttcagcccg accgctgcgc cttatccggt aactatcgtc ttgagtccaa
     2161 cccggtaaga cacgacttat cgccactggc agcagccact ggtaacagga ttagcagagc
     2221 gaggtatgta ggcggtgcta cagagttctt gaagtggtgg cctaactacg gctacactag
     2281 aagaacagta tttggtatct gcgctctgct gaagccagtt accttcggaa aaagagttgg
     2341 tagctcttga tccggcaaac aaaccaccgc tggtagcggt ggtttttttg tttgcaagca
     2401 gcagattacg cgcagaaaaa aaggatctca agaagatcct ttgatctttt ctacggggtc
     2461 tgacgctcag tggaacgaaa actcacgtta agggattttg gtcatgagat tatcaaaaag
     2521 gatcttcacc tagatccttt taaattaaaa atgaagtttt aaatcaatct aaagtatata
     2581 tgagtaaact tggtctgaca gttaccaatg cttaatcagt gaggcaccta tctcagcgat
     2641 ctgtctattt cgttcatcca tagttgcatt taaatttccg aactctccaa ggccctcgtc
     2701 ggaaaatctt caaacctttc gtccgatcca tcttgcaggc tacctctcga acgaactatc
     2761 gcaagtctct tggccggcct tgcgccttgg ctattgcttg gcagcgccta tcgccaggta
     2821 ttactccaat cccgaatatc cgagatcggg atcacccgag agaagttcaa cctacatcct
     2881 caatcccgat ctatccgaga tccgaggaat atcgaaatcg gggcgcgcct ggtgtaccga
     2941 gaacgatcct ctcagtgcga gtctcgacga tccatatcgt tgcttggcag tcagccagtc
     3001 ggaatccagc ttgggaccca ggaagtccaa tcgtcagata ttgtactcaa gcctggtcac
     3061 ggcagcgtac cgatctgttt aaacctagat attgatagtc tgatcggtca acgtataatc
     3121 gagtcctagc ttttgcaaac atctatcaag agacaggatc agcaggaggc tttcgcatga
     3181 gtattcaaca tttccgtgtc gcccttattc ccttttttgc ggcattttgc cttcctgttt
     3241 ttgctcaccc agaaacgctg gtgaaagtaa aagatgctga agatcagttg ggtgcgcgag
     3301 tgggttacat cgaactggat ctcaacagcg gtaagatcct tgagagtttt cgccccgaag
     3361 aacgctttcc aatgatgagc acttttaaag ttctgctatg tggcgcggta ttatcccgta
     3421 ttgacgccgg gcaagagcaa ctcggtcgcc gcatacacta ttctcagaat gacttggttg
     3481 agtattcacc agtcacagaa aagcatctta cggatggcat gacagtaaga gaattatgca
     3541 gtgctgccat aaccatgagt gataacactg cggccaactt acttctgaca acgattggag
     3601 gaccgaagga gctaaccgct tttttgcaca acatggggga tcatgtaact cgccttgatc
     3661 gttgggaacc ggagctgaat gaagccatac caaacgacga gcgtgacacc acgatgcctg
     3721 tagcaatggc aacaaccttg cgtaaactat taactggcga actacttact ctagcttccc
     3781 ggcaacagtt gatagactgg atggaggcgg ataaagttgc aggaccactt ctgcgctcgg
     3841 cccttccggc tggctggttt attgctgata aatctggagc cggtgagcgt gggtctcgcg
     3901 gtatcattgc agcactgggg ccagatggta agccctcccg tatcgtagtt atctacacga
     3961 cggggagtca ggcaactatg gatgaacgaa atagacagat cgctgagata ggtgcctcac
     4021 tgattaagca ttggtaaccg attctaggtg cattggcgca gaaaaaaatg cctgatgcga
     4081 cgctgcgcgt cttatactcc cacatatgcc agattcagca acggatacgg cttccccaac
     4141 ttgcccactt ccatacgtgt cctccttacc agaaatttat ccttaagatc ccgaatcgtt
     4201 taaactcgac tctggctcta tcgaatctcc gtcgtttcga gcttacgcga acagccgtgg
     4261 cgctcatttg ctcgtcgggc atcgaatctc gtcagctatc gtcagcttac ctttttggca
     4321 gcgatcgcgg ctcccgacat cttggaccat tagctccaca ggtatcttct tccctctagt
     4381 ggtcataaca gcagcttcag ctacctctca attcaaaaaa cccctcaaga cccgtttaga
     4441 ggccccaagg ggttatgcta tcaatcgttg cgttacacac acaaaaaacc aacacacatc
     4501 catcttcgat ggatagcgat tttattatct aactgctgat cgagtgtagc cagatctagt
     4561 aatcaattac ggggtcatta gttcatagcc catatatgga gttccgcgtt acataactta
     4621 cggtaaatgg cccgcctggc tgaccgccca acgacccccg cccattgacg tcaataatga
     4681 cgtatgttcc catagtaacg ccaataggga ctttccattg acgtcaatgg gtggagtatt
     4741 tacggtaaac tgcccacttg gcagtacatc aagtgtatca tatgccaagt acgcccccta
     4801 ttgacgtcaa tgacggtaaa tggcccgcct ggcattatgc ccagtacatg accttatggg
     4861 actttcctac ttggcagtac atctacgtat tagtcatcgc tattaccatg ctgatgcggt
     4921 tttggcagta catcaatggg cgtggatagc ggtttgactc acggggattt ccaagtctcc
     4981 accccattga cgtcaatggg agtttgtttt ggcaccaaaa tcaacgggac tttccaaaat
     5041 gtcgtaacaa ctccgcccca ttgacgcaaa tgggcggtag gcgtgtacgg tgggaggtct
     5101 atataagcag agctggttta gtgaaccgtc agatcagatc tttgtcgatc ctaccatcca
     5161 ctcgacacac ccgccagcgg ccgc
//
